>Addgene plasmid #46058 | pXP732 | depositor full sequence | sequence record 64882 | pXP732 sequence 4734 bps
CATATGATCTTAGCCTTGTTACTAGTTAGAAAAAGACATTTTTGCTGTCAGTCACTGTCAAGAGATTCTT
TTGCTGGCATTTCTTCTAGAAGCAAAAAGAGCGATGCGTCTTTTCCGCTGAACCGTTCCAGCAAAAAAGA
CTACCAACGCAATATGGATTGTCAGAATCATATAAAAGAGAAGCAAATAACTCCTTGTCTTGTATCAATT
GCATTATAATATCTTCTTGTTAGTGCAATATCATATAGAAGTCATCGAAATAGATATTAAGAAAAACAAA
CTGTACAATCAATCAATCAATCATCACATAAACCTAGGCTCGAGTCATGTAATTAGTTATGTCACGCTTA
CATTCACGCCCTCCCCCCACATCCGCTCTAACCGAAAAGGAAGGAGTTAGACAACCTGAAGTCTAGGTCC
CTATTTATTTTTTTATAGTTATGTTAGTATTAAGAACGTTATTTATATTTCAAATTTTTCTTTTTTTTCT
GTACAGACGCGTGTACGCATGTAACATTATACTGAAAACCTTGCTTGAGAAGGTTTTGGGACGCTCGAAG
GCTTTAATTTGCGGCCAAGCTTGCATGCCTGCAGGTCGACTCTAGAGGATCCCCGGGATAACTTCGTATA
GCATACATTATACGAAGTTATCAGGGTCCATAAAGCTTTTCAATTCATCTTTTTTTTTTTTGTTCTTTTT
TTTGATTCCGGTTTCTTTGAAATTTTTTTGATTCGGTAATCTCCGAGCAGAAGGAAGAACGAAGGAAGGA
GCACAGACTTAGATTGGTATATATACGCATATGTGGTGTTGAAGAAACATGAAATTGCCCAGTATTCTTA
ACCCAACTGCACAGAACAAAAACCTGCAGGAAACGAAGATAAATCATGTCGAAAGCTACATATAAGGAAC
GTGCTGCTACTCATCCTAGTCCTGTTGCTGCCAAGCTATTTAATATCATGCACGAAAAGCAAACAAACTT
GTGTGCTTCATTGGATGTTCGTACCACCAAGGAATTACTGGAGTTAGTTGAAGCATTAGGTCCCAAAATT
TGTTTACTAAAAACACATGTGGATATCTTGACTGATTTTTCCATGGAGGGCACAGTTAAGCCGCTAAAGG
CATTATCCGCCAAGTACAATTTTTTACTCTTCGAAGACAGAAAATTTGCTGACATTGGTAATACAGTCAA
ATTGCAGTACTCTGCGGGTGTATACAGAATAGCAGAATGGGCAGACATTACGAATGCACACGGTGTGGTG
GGCCCAGGTATTGTTAGCGGTTTGAAGCAGGCGGCGGAAGAAGTAACAAAGGAACCTAGAGGCCTTTTGA
TGTTAGCAGAATTGTCATGCAAGGGCTCCCTAGCTACTGGAGAATATACTAAGGGTACTGTTGACATTGC
GAAGAGCGACAAAGATTTTGTTATCGGCTTTATTGCTCAAAGAGACATGGGTGGAAGAGATGAAGGTTAC
GATTGGTTGATTATGACACCCGGTGTGGGTTTAGATGACAAGGGAGACGCATTGGGTCAACAGTATAGAA
CCGTGGATGATGTGGTCTCTACAGGATCTGACATTATTATTGTTGGAAGAGGACTATTTGCAAAGGGAAG
GGATGCTAAGGTAGAGGGTGAACGTTACAGAAAAGCAGGCTGGGAAGCATATTTGAGAAGATGCGGCCAG
CAAAACTAAAAAACTGTATTATAAGTAAATGCATGTATACTAAACTCACAAATTAGAGCTTCAATTTAAT
TATATCAGTTATTACCCATAACTTCGTATAGCATACATTATACGAAGTTATCCCGGGTACCGAGCTCGAA
TTCATCACGTGCTATAAAAATAATTATAATTTAAATTTTTTAATATAAATATATAAATTAAAAATAGAAA
GTAAAAAAAGAAATTAAAGAAAAAATAGTTTTTGTTTTCCGAAGATGTAAAAGACTCTAGGGGGATCGCC
AACAAATACTACCTTTTATCTTGCTCTTCCTGCTCTCAGGTATTAATGCCGAATTGTTTCATCTTGTCTG
TGTAGAAGACCACACACGAAAATCCTGTGATTTTACATTTTACTTATCGTTAATCGAATGTATATCTATT
TAATCTGCTTTTCTTGTCTAATAAATATATATGTAAAGTACGCTTTTTGTTGAAATTTTTTAAACCTTTG
TTTATTTTTTTTTCTTCATTCCGTAACTCTTCTACCTTCTTTATTTACTTTCTAAAATCCAAATACAAAA
CATAAAAATAAATAAACACAGAGTAAATTCCCAAATTATTCCATCATTAAAAGATACGAGGCGCGTGTAA
GTTACGAATTCGTAATCATGGTCATAGCTGTTTCCTGTGTGAAATTGTTATCCGCTCACAATTCCACACA
ACATACGAGCCGGAAGCATAAAGTGTAAAGCCTGGGGTGCCTAATGAGTGAGCTAACTCACATTAATTGC
GTTGCGCTCACTGCCCGCTTTCCAGTCGGGAAACCTGTCGTGCCAGCTGCATTAATGAATCGGCCAACGC
GCGGGGAGAGGCGGTTTGCGTATTGGGCGCTCTTCCGCTTCCTCGCTCACTGACTCGCTGCGCTCGGTCG
TTCGGCTGCGGCGAGCGGTATCAGCTCACTCAAAGGCGGTAATACGGTTATCCACAGAATCAGGGGATAA
CGCAGGAAAGAACATGTGAGCAAAAGGCCAGCAAAAGGCCAGGAACCGTAAAAAGGCCGCGTTGCTGGCG
TTTTTCCATAGGCTCCGCCCCCCTGACGAGCATCACAAAAATCGACGCTCAAGTCAGAGGTGGCGAAACC
CGACAGGACTATAAAGATACCAGGCGTTTCCCCCTGGAAGCTCCCTCGTGCGCTCTCCTGTTCCGACCCT
GCCGCTTACCGGATACCTGTCCGCCTTTCTCCCTTCGGGAAGCGTGGCGCTTTCTCATAGCTCACGCTGT
AGGTATCTCAGTTCGGTGTAGGTCGTTCGCTCCAAGCTGGGCTGTGTGCACGAACCCCCCGTTCAGCCCG
ACCGCTGCGCCTTATCCGGTAACTATCGTCTTGAGTCCAACCCGGTAAGACACGACTTATCGCCACTGGC
AGCAGCCACTGGTAACAGGATTAGCAGAGCGAGGTATGTAGGCGGTGCTACAGAGTTCTTGAAGTGGTGG
CCTAACTACGGCTACACTAGAAGGACAGTATTTGGTATCTGCGCTCTGCTGAAGCCAGTTACCTTCGGAA
AAAGAGTTGGTAGCTCTTGATCCGGCAAACAAACCACCGCTGGTAGCGGTGGTTTTTTTGTTTGCAAGCA
GCAGATTACGCGCAGAAAAAAAGGATCTCAAGAAGATCCTTTGATCTTTTCTACGGGGTCTGACGCTCAG
TGGAACGAAAACTCACGTTAAGGGATTTTGGTCATGAGATTATCAAAAAGGATCTTCACCTAGATCCTTT
TAAATTAAAAATGAAGTTTTAAATCAATCTAAAGTATATATGAGTAAACTTGGTCTGACAGTTACCAATG
CTTAATCAGTGAGGCACCTATCTCAGCGATCTGTCTATTTCGTTCATCCATAGTTGCCTGACTCCCCGTC
GTGTAGATAACTACGATACGGGAGGGCTTACCATCTGGCCCCAGTGCTGCAATGATACCGCGAGACCCAC
GCTCACCGGCTCCAGATTTATCAGCAATAAACCAGCCAGCCGGAAGGGCCGAGCGCAGAAGTGGTCCTGC
AACTTTATCCGCCTCCATCCAGTCTATTAATTGTTGCCGGGAAGCTAGAGTAAGTAGTTCGCCAGTTAAT
AGTTTGCGCAACGTTGTTGCCATTGCTACAGGCATCGTGGTGTCACGCTCGTCGTTTGGTATGGCTTCAT
TCAGCTCCGGTTCCCAACGATCAAGGCGAGTTACATGATCCCCCATGTTGTGCAAAAAAGCGGTTAGCTC
CTTCGGTCCTCCGATCGTTGTCAGAAGTAAGTTGGCCGCAGTGTTATCACTCATGGTTATGGCAGCACTG
CATAATTCTCTTACTGTCATGCCATCCGTAAGATGCTTTTCTGTGACTGGTGAGTACTCAACCAAGTCAT
TCTGAGAATAGTGTATGCGGCGACCGAGTTGCTCTTGCCCGGCGTCAATACGGGATAATACCGCGCCACA
TAGCAGAACTTTAAAAGTGCTCATCATTGGAAAACGTTCTTCGGGGCGAAAACTCTCAAGGATCTTACCG
CTGTTGAGATCCAGTTCGATGTAACCCACTCGTGCACCCAACTGATCTTCAGCATCTTTTACTTTCACCA
GCGTTTCTGGGTGAGCAAAAACAGGAAGGCAAAATGCCGCAAAAAAGGGAATAAGGGCGACACGGAAATG
TTGAATACTCATACTCTTCCTTTTTCAATATTATTGAAGCATTTATCAGGGTTATTGTCTCATGAGCGGA
TACATATTTGAATGTATTTAGAAAAATAAACAAATAGGGGTTCCGCGCACATTTCCCCGAAAAGTGCCAC
CTGACGTCTAAGAAACCATTATTATCATGACATTAACCTATAAAAATAGGCGTATCACGAGGCCCTTTCG
TCTCGCGCGTTTCGGTGATGACGGTGAAAACCTCTGACACATGCAGCTCCCGGAGACGGTCACAGCTTGT
CTGTAAGCGGATGCCGGGAGCAGACAAGCCCGTCAGGGCGCGTCAGCGGGTGTTGGCGGGTGTCGGGGCT
GGCTTAACTATGCGGCATCAGAGCAGATTGTACTGAGAGTGCAC
Features (pLannotate 1.2.2; 18 found; start..end, strand, type, name):
     22..256     +  promoter       CUP1 promoter: S. cerevisiae CUP1; inducible metallothionein promoter, regulated by Cu2+
    325..572     +  terminator     CYC1 terminator: S. cerevisiae CYC1; transcription terminator for CYC1
    577..617     -  misc_feature   MCS (fragment): pUC18/19 multiple cloning site
    618..651     +  protein_bind   loxP: Cre-mediated recombination occurs in the 8-bp core sequence (GCATACAT). Cre recombinase
    669..885     +  promoter       URA3 promoter: S. cerevisiae URA3
    886..1689    +  CDS            URA3: orotidine-5'-phosphate decarboxylase, required for uracil biosynthesis; S. cerevisiae URA3; yeast auxotrophic marker, counterselectable with 5-fluoroorotic acid (5-FOA)
   1768..1801    +  protein_bind   loxP: Cre-mediated recombination occurs in the 8-bp core sequence (GCATACAT). Cre recombinase
   1802..1823    -  misc_feature   MCS (fragment): pUC18/19 multiple cloning site
   1824..2315    +  misc_feature   CEN/ARS: S. cerevisiae CEN6 centromere fused to an autonomously replicating sequence
   2355..2371    -  protein_bind   lac operator: The lac repressor binds to the lac operator to inhibit transcription in E. coli. This inhibition can be relieved by adding lactose or isopropyl-β-D-thiogalactopyranoside (IPTG). lac repressor encoded by lacI
   2379..2409    -  promoter       lac promoter: promoter for the E. coli lac operon
   2424..2445    -  protein_bind   CAP binding site: CAP binding activates transcription in the presence of cAMP. E. coli catabolite activator protein
   2458..2550    -  CDS            lacI (fragment): lac repressor; lacI; The lac repressor binds to the lac operator to inhibit transcription in E. coli. This inhibition can be relieved by adding lactose or isopropyl-β-D-thiogalactopyranoside (IPTG).
   2733..3321    -  rep_origin     ori: high-copy-number ColE1/pMB1/pBR322/pUC origin of replication
   3492..4352    -  CDS            AmpR: β-lactamase; bla; confers resistance to ampicillin, carbenicillin, and related antibiotics
   4353..4457    -  promoter       AmpR promoter: bla
   4552..4587    +  CDS            rop (fragment): Rop protein, which maintains plasmids at low copy number; rop
   4689..6       +  misc_feature   bom (fragment) (across the origin): basis of mobility region from pBR322
