[The description below was written by a language model from this plasmid's Addgene catalogue record and pLannotate feature annotations shown in this document.]
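Description:
pXP732 is an empty yeast expression backbone of 4,734 bp built on pUC18, designed as a shuttle vector between E. coli and Saccharomyces cerevisiae. In bacteria it replicates to high copy number from the pUC-type ColE1/pMB1 origin and is selected with ampicillin through the β-lactamase gene and its native promoter. In yeast it is maintained by a CEN/ARS element (the CEN6 centromere fused to an autonomously replicating sequence), which gives stable, low-copy segregation, and it is selected by uracil prototrophy through the URA3 marker driven by its own promoter. Residual pUC-derived sequences are also annotated, including the lac promoter, operator and CAP binding site and small fragments of lacI, rop and bom. These are backbone remnants with no evident role in the expression cassette.

The expression cassette consists of the copper-inducible CUP1 metallothionein promoter followed, after a short unannotated gap that presumably serves as the cloning site for a gene of interest, by the CYC1 transcription terminator. No insert is present. An open reading frame placed between these elements would be transcribed in response to Cu2+ addition, giving regulated rather than constitutive expression. The URA3 marker is flanked by two loxP sites in the same orientation, so Cre recombinase can excise it and allow the marker to be reused. URA3 is also counterselectable with 5-fluoroorotic acid.

According to the associated publication, the plasmid belongs to a vector set with regulated promoters for systematic metabolic engineering in S. cerevisiae. The repository notes a few discrepancies between its quality-control sequencing and the depositor's full sequence, which are not thought to affect function.
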