Addgene plasmid #46058: pXP732
Purpose: (Empty Backbone)
Depositing lab: Nancy DaSilva. Depositing organization: University of California, Irvine. Publication: Development and characterization of a vector set with regulated promoters for systematic metabolic engineering in Saccharomyces cerevisiae. Shen MW, Fang F, Sandmeyer S, Da Silva NA. Yeast. 2012 Dec;29(12):495-503. doi: 10.1002/yea.2930. Epub 2012 Nov 19. PubMed 23166051.
Backbone
  Vector backbone: pUC18
  Backbone manufacturer: Invitrogen
  Backbone size (bp): 4734
  Vector type: Yeast Expression
  Promoter: CUP1
  Selectable markers: URA3
Growth in bacteria
  Bacterial resistance: Ampicillin, 100 μg/mL
  Growth temperature: 37°C
  Growth strain: XL1 Blue
  Copy number: High Copy
Terms and licenses: Academic/Nonprofit Terms; Industry Terms: Not Available to Industry
Depositor comments: Addgene's quality control sequencing has identified a few discrepancies compared to the depositor's full sequence; these differences are not thought to affect plasmid function.
How to cite: pXP732 was a gift from Nancy DaSilva (Addgene plasmid # 46058 ; http://n2t.net/addgene:46058 ; RRID:Addgene_46058)
