>Addgene plasmid #46058 | pXP732 | addgene partial sequence | sequence record 66334 | CYC1 5'-GCGTGAATGTAAGCGTGAC-3'
TGACTCGAGCCTAGGTTTATGTGATGATTGATTGATTGATTGTACAGTTTGTTTTTCTTAATATCTATTT
CGATGACTTCTATATGATATTGCACTAACAAGAAGATATTATAATGCAATTGATACAAGACAAGGAGTTA
TTTGCTTCTCTTTTATATGATTCTGACAATCCATATTGCGTTGGTAGTCTTTTTTGCTGGAACGGTTCAG
CGGAAAAGACGCATCGCTCTTTTTGCTTCTAGAAGAAATGCCAGCAAAAGAATCTCTTGACAGTGACTGA
CAGCAAAAATGTCTTTTTCTAACTAGTAACAAGGCTAAGATCATATGGAATTCCTATGCCTGGTGCACTC
TCAGTACAATCTGCTCTGATGCCGCATAGTTAAGCCAGCCCCGACACCCGCCAACACCCGCTGACGCGCC
CTGACGGGCTTGTCTGCTCCCGGCATCCGCTTACAGACAAGCTGTGACCGTCTCCGGGAGCTGCATGTGT
CAGAGGTTTTCACCGTCATCACCGAAACGCGCGAGACGAAAGGGCCTCGTGATACGCCTATTTTTATAGG
TTAATGTCATGATAATAATGGTTTCTTAGACGTCAGGTGGCACTTTTCGGGGAAATGTGCGCGGAACCCC
TATTTGTTTATTTTTCTAAATACATTCAAATATGTATCCGCTCATGAGACAATAACCCTGATAAATGCTT
CAATAATATTGAAAAAGGAAGAGTATGAGTATTCAACATTTCCGTGTCGCCCTTATTCCCTTTTTTGCGG
CATTTTGCCTTCCTGTTTTTGCTCACCCAGAAACGCTGGTGAAAGTAAAAGATGCTGAAGATCAGTTGGG
TGCACGAGTGGGTTACATCGAACTGGATCTCAACAGCGGTAAGATCCTTG
