>Addgene plasmid #46058 | pXP732 | addgene partial sequence | sequence record 67502 | Ura3-F 5'-GAGAAGATGCGGCCAGCAAAA-3'
TATAAGTAAATGCATGTATACTAAACTCACAAATTAGAGCTTCAATTTAATTATATCAGTTATTACCCAT
AACTTCGTATAGCATACATTATACGAAGTTATCCCGGGTACCGAGCTCGAATTCGTAACTTACACGCGCC
TCGTATCTTTTAATGATGGAATAATTTGGGAATTTACTCTGTGTTTATTTATTTTTATGTTTTGTATTTG
GATTTTAGAAAGTAAATAAAGAAGGTAGAAGAGTTACGGAATGAAGAAAAAAAAATAAACAAAGGTTTAA
AAAATTTCAACAAAAAGCGTACTTTACATATATATTTATTAGACAAGAAAAGCAGATTAAATAGATATAC
ATTCGATTAACGATAAGTAAAATGTAAAATCACAGGATTTTCGTGTGTGGTCTTCTACACAGACAAGATG
AAACAATTCGGCATTAATACCTGAGAGCAGGAAGAGCAAGATAAAAGGTAGTATTTGTTGGCGATCCCCC
TAGAGTCTTTTACATCTTCGGAAAACAAAAACTATTTTTTCTTTAATTTCTTTTTTTACTTTCTATTTTT
AATTTATATATTTATATTAAAAAATTTAAATTATAATTATTTTTATAGCACGTGATGAATTCGTAATCAT
GTCATAGCTGTTTCCTGTGTGAAATTGTTATCCGCTCACAATTCCACACAACATACGAGCCGGAAGCATA
AAGTGTAAAGCCTGGGGTGCCTAATGAGTGAGCTAACTCACATTAATTGCGTTGCGCTCACTGCCCGCTT
TCCAGTCGGGAAACCTGTCGTGCCAGCTGCATTAATGAATCGGCCAACGCGCGGGGAGAGGCGGTTTGCG
TATTGGGCGCTCTTCCGCTTCCTCGCTCACTGACTCGCTGCGCTCGGTCGTTCGGCTGC
